Addgene plasmid #109311: 1375_pAAV-U6-SA-WTmLdlrEx14-gRNA2-N22-CB-SACas9-HA-OLLAS-spA
Purpose: Plasmid for AAV SaCas9 Mammalian Expression with a gRNA against Ldlr
Depositing lab: William Lagor. Depositing organization: Baylor College of Medicine. Publication: Somatic Editing of Ldlr With Adeno-Associated Viral-CRISPR Is an Efficient Tool for Atherosclerosis Research. Jarrett KE, Lee C, De Giorgi M, Hurley A, Gillard BK, Doerfler AM, Li A, Pownall HJ, Bao G, Lagor WR. Arterioscler Thromb Vasc Biol. 2018 Jul 19. pii: ATVBAHA.118.311221. doi: 10.1161/ATVBAHA.118.311221. PubMed 30026278.
Backbone
  Vector backbone: pEMBL8
  Total vector size (bp): 7165
  Vector type: Mammalian Expression, AAV, CRISPR
Growth in bacteria
  Bacterial resistance: Ampicillin, 100 μg/mL
  Growth temperature: 37°C
  Growth strain: NEB Stable
  Copy number: Unknown
Gene/Insert
  Gene/Insert name: Ldlr gRNA
  gRNA/shRNA sequence: GGGCAGGCGCAGGTGAATTTGG
  Cloning method: Restriction Enzyme; 5′ cloning site BbsI (destroyed during cloning); 3′ cloning site BbsI (destroyed during cloning)
  Sequencing primers: 5′ CCTTCATATTTGCATATACGATACAAGGCTGTTAG
Resource information
  A portion of this plasmid was derived from a plasmid made by: SaCas9 was cloned from Addgene #61593
Terms and licenses: Academic/Nonprofit Terms; Industry Terms: Not Available to Industry
How to cite: 1375_pAAV-U6-SA-WTmLdlrEx14-gRNA2-N22-CB-SACas9-HA-OLLAS-spA was a gift from William Lagor (Addgene plasmid # 109311 ; http://n2t.net/addgene:109311 ; RRID:Addgene_109311)
