[The description below was written by a language model from this plasmid's Addgene catalogue record, the feature table of its GenBank file and pLannotate feature annotations shown in this document.]
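Description:
1375_pAAV-U6-SA-WTmLdlrEx14-gRNA2-N22-CB-SACas9-HA-OLLAS-spA is a 7.2 kb all-in-one AAV CRISPR transfer plasmid built on a pEMBL8 backbone. It carries both a Staphylococcus aureus Cas9 expression cassette and a single guide RNA against mouse Ldlr between two AAV2 inverted terminal repeats. The ITRs allow the intervening roughly 4.5 kb segment to be replicated and packaged into recombinant AAV particles for delivery to mammalian cells or tissues. In bacteria the plasmid is maintained by a high-copy ColE1/pUC-type origin and selected with ampicillin through the bla gene. An f1 phage origin is also present in the backbone, and short lacZα, lacI and attB1-like matches flagged by automated annotation appear to be backbone or cloning remnants.

Within the ITRs, a human U6 RNA polymerase III promoter drives a 22-nucleotide spacer annotated as targeting exon 14 of mouse Ldlr, which was inserted through BbsI sites that were destroyed in cloning. The spacer is fused to the SaCas9 guide scaffold (direct repeat portion, synthetic tetraloop and tracrRNA). A short cloning site for adding further guide cassettes follows. Downstream, a compact CB promoter cassette, consisting of a partial CMV enhancer plus a chicken β-actin promoter with an annotated internal deletion, drives humanised SaCas9. The nuclease is flanked by an N-terminal SV40 NLS and a C-terminal nucleoplasmin NLS, followed by HA and OLLAS epitope tags for detection and a small synthetic polyadenylation signal. The depositor's map marks K151R and K752R substitutions in the Cas9 coding region, and the gene was derived from an earlier SaCas9 plasmid. The small promoter and polyA help fit the nuclease and guide in a single vector. According to the associated publication, the construct is used for somatic disruption of Ldlr in atherosclerosis research.
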