LOCUS       Exported 7165 bp ds-DNA circular SYN 12-MAY-2021
DEFINITION  Plasmid for AAV SaCas9 Mammalian Expression with a gRNA against
            Ldlr.
ACCESSION   .
VERSION     .
KEYWORDS    1375_pAAV-U6-SA-WTmLdlrEx14-gRNA2-N22-CB-SACas9-HA-OLLAS-spA
SOURCE      synthetic DNA construct
  ORGANISM  synthetic DNA construct
REFERENCE   1 (bases 1 to 7165)
  AUTHORS   Jarrett KE, Lee C, De Giorgi M, Hurley A, Gillard BK, Doerfler AM,
            Li A, Pownall HJ, Bao G, Lagor WR
  TITLE     Somatic Editing of Ldlr With Adeno-Associated Viral-CRISPR Is an
            Efficient Tool for Atherosclerosis Research.
  JOURNAL   Arterioscler Thromb Vasc Biol. 2018 Jul 19. pii: ATVBAHA.118.311221.
            doi: 10.1161/ATVBAHA.118.311221.
  PUBMED    30026278
REFERENCE   2 (bases 1 to 7165)
  AUTHORS   .
  TITLE     Direct Submission
  JOURNAL   Exported May 12, 2021 from SnapGene Server 1.1.58
            http://www.snapgene.com
FEATURES             Location/Qualifiers
     source          1..7165
                     /organism="synthetic DNA construct"
                     /mol_type="other DNA"
     repeat_region   4..133
                     /label=AAV2 ITR
     promoter        255..495
                     /label=U6 promoter
                     /note="RNA polymerase III promoter for human U6 snRNA"
     primer_bind     255..275
                     /label=hU6-F
                     /note="Human U6 promoter, forward primer"
     primer_bind     426..445
                     /label=LKO.1 5'
                     /note="Human U6 promoter, forward primer"
     misc_RNA        526..601
                     /label=Sa gRNA scaffold
                     /note="guide RNA scaffold for the Staphylococcus aureus
                     CRISPR/Cas9 system"
     CDS             1088..1108
                     /codon_start=1
                     /product="nuclear localization signal of SV40 (simian virus
                     40) large T antigen"
                     /label=SV40 NLS
                     /translation="PKKKRKV"
     CDS             4289..4336
                     /codon_start=1
                     /product="bipartite nuclear localization signal from
                     nucleoplasmin"
                     /label=nucleoplasmin NLS
                     /translation="KRPAATKKAGQAKKKK"
     CDS             4343..4369
                     /codon_start=1
                     /product="HA (human influenza hemagglutinin) epitope tag"
                     /label=HA
                     /translation="YPYDVPDYA"
     CDS             4370..4411
                     /codon_start=1
                     /product="Escherichia coli OmpF Linker and mouse Langerin
                     fusion sequence tag (Park et al., 2008)"
                     /label=OLLAS tag
                     /translation="SGFANELGPRLMGK"
     polyA_signal    4429..4477
                     /note="synthetic polyadenylation signal"
     repeat_region   4525..4654
                     /label=AAV2 ITR
     primer_bind     complement(4720..4737)
                     /label=L4440
                     /note="L4440 vector, forward primer"
     rep_origin      complement(4891..5479)
                     /direction=LEFT
                     /label=ori
                     /note="high-copy-number ColE1/pMB1/pBR322/pUC origin of
                     replication"
     primer_bind     complement(4971..4990)
                     /label=pBR322ori-F
                     /note="pBR322 origin, forward primer"
     CDS             complement(5650..6510)
                     /codon_start=1
                     /gene="bla"
                     /product="beta-lactamase"
                     /label=AmpR
                     /note="confers resistance to ampicillin, carbenicillin, and
                     related antibiotics"
                     /translation="MSIQHFRVALIPFFAAFCLPVFAHPETLVKVKDAEDQLGARVGYI
                     ELDLNSGKILESFRPEERFPMMSTFKVLLCGAVLSRIDAGQEQLGRRIHYSQNDLVEYS
                     PVTEKHLTDGMTVRELCSAAITMSDNTAANLLLTTIGGPKELTAFLHNMGDHVTRLDRW
                     EPELNEAIPNDERDTTMPVVMVTTLRKLLTGELLTLASRQQLIDWMEADKVAGPLLRSA
                     LPAGWFIADKSGAGERGSRGIIAALGPDGKPSRIVVIYTTGSQATMDERNRQIAEIGAS
                     LIKHW"
     primer_bind     6273..6292
                     /label=Amp-R
                     /note="Ampicillin resistance gene, reverse primer"
     promoter        complement(6511..6615)
                     /gene="bla"
                     /label=AmpR promoter
     rep_origin      complement(6642..7097)
                     /direction=LEFT
                     /label=f1 ori
                     /note="f1 bacteriophage origin of replication; arrow
                     indicates direction of (+) strand synthesis"
     primer_bind     complement(6779..6800)
                     /label=F1ori-F
                     /note="F1 origin, forward primer"
     primer_bind     6991..7010
                     /label=F1ori-R
                     /note="F1 origin, reverse primer"
ORIGIN
        1 cagctgcgcg ctcgctcgct cactgaggcc gcccgggcaa agcccgggcg tcgggcgacc
       61 tttggtcgcc cggcctcagt gagcgagcga gcgcgcagag agggagtggc caactccatc
      121 actaggggtt ccttgtagtt aatgattaac ccgccatgct acttatctac gtagccatgc
      181 tctggtgtac aaaaaagcag gctttaaagg aaccaattca gtcgactgga tccggtacca
      241 aggtcgggca ggaagagggc ctatttccca tgattccttc atatttgcat atacgataca
      301 aggctgttag agagataatt agaattaatt tgactgtaaa cacaaagata ttagtacaaa
      361 atacgtgacg tagaaagtaa taatttcttg ggtagtttgc agttttaaaa ttatgtttta
      421 aaatggacta tcatatgctt accgtaactt gaaagtattt cgatttcttg gctttatata
      481 tcttgtggaa aggacgaaac accgggcagg cgcaggtgaa tttgggtttt agtactctgg
      541 aaacagaatc tactaaaaca aggcaaaatg ccgtgtttat ctcgtcaact tgttggcgag
      601 atttttttct agacccagct ttcaagcttg attaacccgc catgctactt atctacgtag
      661 ccatgctcta ggaagatcgg aattcgccct taagctagta tgccaagtac gccccctatt
      721 gacgtcaatg acggtaaatg gcccgcctgg cattatgccc agtacatgac cttatgggac
      781 tttcctactt ggcagtacat ctactcgagg ccacgttctg cttcactctc cccatctccc
      841 ccccctcccc acccccaatt ttgtatttat ttatttttta attattttgt gcagcgatgg
      901 gggcgagggg cggggcgggg cgaggcggag aggtgcggcg gcagccaatc agagcggcgc
      961 gctccgaaag tttcctttta tggcgaggcg gcggcggcgg cggccctata aaaagcgaag
     1021 cgcgcggcgg gcgggagcgg gatcagaatg atctgatatc atcgatgaat tcgagctcac
     1081 catggcccca aagaagaagc ggaaggtcgg tatccacgga gtcccagcag ccaagcggaa
     1141 ctacatcctg ggcctggaca tcggcatcac cagcgtgggc tacggcatca tcgactacga
     1201 gacacgggac gtgatcgatg ccggcgtgcg gctgttcaaa gaggccaacg tggaaaacaa
     1261 cgagggcagg cggagcaaga gaggcgccag aaggctgaag cggcggaggc ggcatagaat
     1321 ccagagagtg aagaagctgc tgttcgacta caacctgctg accgaccaca gcgagctgag
     1381 cggcatcaac ccctacgagg ccagagtgaa gggcctgagc cagaagctga gcgaggaaga
     1441 gttctctgcc gccctgctgc acctggccaa gagaagaggc gtgcacaacg tgaacgaggt
     1501 ggaagaggac accggcaacg agctgtccac caaagagcag atcagccgga acagcaaggc
     1561 cctggaagag aaatacgtgg ccgaactgca gctggaacgg ctgaagaaag acggcgaagt
     1621 gcggggcagc atcaacagat tcaagaccag cgactacgtg aaagaagcca aacagctgct
     1681 gaaggtgcag aaggcctacc accagctgga ccagagcttc atcgacacct acatcgacct
     1741 gctggaaacc cggcggacct actatgaggg acctggcgag ggcagcccct tcggctggaa
     1801 ggacatcaaa gaatggtacg agatgctgat gggccactgc acctacttcc ccgaggaact
     1861 gcggagcgtg aagtacgcct acaacgccga cctgtacaac gccctgaacg acctgaacaa
     1921 tctcgtgatc accagggacg agaacgagaa gctggaatat tacgagaagt tccagatcat
     1981 cgagaacgtg ttcaagcaga agaagaagcc caccctgaag cagatcgcca aagaaatcct
     2041 cgtgaacgaa gaggatatta agggctacag agtgaccagc accggcaagc ccgagttcac
     2101 caacctgaag gtgtaccacg acatcaagga cattaccgcc cggaaagaga ttattgagaa
     2161 cgccgagctg ctggatcaga ttgccaagat cctgaccatc taccagagca gcgaggacat
     2221 ccaggaagaa ctgaccaatc tgaactccga gctgacccag gaagagatcg agcagatctc
     2281 taatctgaag ggctataccg gcacccacaa cctgagcctg aaggccatca acctgatcct
     2341 ggacgagctg tggcacacca acgacaacca gatcgctatc ttcaaccggc tgaagctggt
     2401 gcccaagaag gtggacctgt cccagcagaa agagatcccc accaccctgg tggacgactt
     2461 catcctgagc cccgtcgtga agagaagctt catccagagc atcaaagtga tcaacgccat
     2521 catcaagaag tacggcctgc ccaacgacat cattatcgag ctggcccgcg agaagaactc
     2581 caaggacgcc cagaaaatga tcaacgagat gcagaagcgg aaccggcaga ccaacgagcg
     2641 gatcgaggaa atcatccgga ccaccggcaa agagaacgcc aagtacctga tcgagaagat
     2701 caagctgcac gacatgcagg aaggcaagtg cctgtacagc ctggaagcca tccctctgga
     2761 agatctgctg aacaacccct tcaactatga ggtggaccac atcatcccca gaagcgtgtc
     2821 cttcgacaac agcttcaaca acaaggtgct cgtgaagcag gaagaaaaca gcaagaaggg
     2881 caaccggacc ccattccagt acctgagcag cagcgacagc aagatcagct acgaaacctt
     2941 caagaagcac atcctgaatc tggccaaggg caagggcaga atcagcaaga ccaagaaaga
     3001 gtatctgctg gaagaacggg acatcaacag gttctccgtg cagaaagact tcatcaaccg
     3061 gaacctggtg gataccagat acgccaccag aggcctgatg aacctgctgc ggagctactt
     3121 cagagtgaac aacctggacg tgaaagtgaa gtccatcaat ggcggcttca ccagctttct
     3181 gcggcggaag tggaagttta agaaagagcg gaacaagggg tacaagcacc acgccgagga
     3241 cgccctgatc attgccaacg ccgatttcat cttcaaagag tggaagaaac tggacaaggc
     3301 caaaaaagtg atggaaaacc agatgttcga ggaaaggcag gccgagagca tgcccgagat
     3361 cgaaaccgag caggagtaca aagagatctt catcaccccc caccagatca agcacattaa
     3421 ggacttcaag gactacaagt acagccaccg ggtggacaag aagcctaata gagagctgat
     3481 taacgacacc ctgtactcca cccggaagga cgacaagggc aacaccctga tcgtgaacaa
     3541 tctgaacggc ctgtacgaca aggacaatga caagctgaaa aagctgatca acaagagccc
     3601 cgaaaagctg ctgatgtacc accacgaccc ccagacctac cagaaactga agctgattat
     3661 ggaacagtac ggcgacgaga agaatcccct gtacaagtac tacgaggaaa ccgggaacta
     3721 cctgaccaag tactccaaaa aggacaacgg ccccgtgatc aagaagatta agtattacgg
     3781 caacaaactg aacgcccatc tggacatcac cgacgactac cccaacagca gaaacaaggt
     3841 cgtgaagctg tccctgaagc cctacagatt cgacgtgtac ctggacaatg gcgtgtacaa
     3901 gttcgtgacc gtgaagaatc tggatgtgat caaaaaagaa aactactacg aagtgaatag
     3961 caagtgctat gaggaagcta agaagctgaa gaagatcagc aaccaggccg agtttatcgc
     4021 ctccttctac aacaacgatc tgatcaagat caacggcgag ctgtatagag tgatcggcgt
     4081 gaacaacgac ctgctgaacc ggatcgaagt gaacatgatc gacatcacct accgcgagta
     4141 cctggaaaac atgaacgaca agaggccccc caggatcatt aagacaatcg cctccaagac
     4201 ccagagcatt aagaagtaca gcacagacat tctgggcaac ctgtatgaag tgaaatctaa
     4261 gaagcaccct cagatcatca aaaagggcaa aaggccggcg gccacgaaaa aggccggcca
     4321 ggcaaaaaag aaaaagggat cctacccata cgatgttcca gattacgcta gcggcttcgc
     4381 caacgagctt ggacccaggt tgatgggaaa gtaagaattc ctagagcgaa taaaagatct
     4441 ttattttcat tagatctgtg tgttggtttt ttgtgtgatg cagctacgta gataagtagc
     4501 atggcgggtt aatcattaac tacaaggaac ccctagtgat ggagttggcc actccctctc
     4561 tgcgcgctcg ctcgctcact gaggccgggc gaccaaaggt cgcccgacgc ccgggctttg
     4621 cccgggcggc ctcagtgagc gagcgagcgc gcagctgcat taatgaatcg gccaacgcgc
     4681 ggggagaggc ggtttgcgta ttgggcgctc ttccgcttcc tcgctcactg actcgctgcg
     4741 ctcggtcgtt cggctgcggc gagcggtatc agctcactca aaggcggtaa tacggttatc
     4801 cacagaatca ggggataacg caggaaagaa catgtgagca aaaccgcagc aaaaggccag
     4861 gaaccgtaaa aaggccgcgt tgctggcgtt tttccatagg ctccgccccc ctgacgagca
     4921 tcacaaaaat cgacgctcaa gtcagaggtg gcgaaacccg acaggactat aaagatacca
     4981 ggcgtttccc cctggaagct ccctcgtgcg ctctcctgtt ccgaccctgc cgcttaccgg
     5041 atacctgtcc gcctttctcc cttcgggaag cgtggcgctt tctcatagct cacgctgtag
     5101 gtatctcagt tcggtgtagg tcgttcgctc caagctgggc tgtgtgcacg aaccccccgt
     5161 tcagcccgac cgctgcgcct tatccggtaa ctatcgtctt gagtccaacc cggtaagaca
     5221 cgacttatcg ccactggcag cagccactgg taacaggatt agcagagcga ggtatgtagg
     5281 cggtgctaca gagttcttga agtggtggcc taactacggc tacactagaa ggacagtatt
     5341 tggtatctgc gctctgctga agccagttac cttcggaaaa agagttggta gctcttgatc
     5401 cggcaaacaa accaccgctg gtagcggtgg tttttttgtt tgcaagcagc agattacgcg
     5461 cagaaaaaaa ggatctcaag aagatccttt gatcttttct acggggtctg acgctcagtg
     5521 gaacgaaaac tcacgttaag ggattttggt catgagatta tcaaaaagga tcttcaccta
     5581 gatcctttta aattaaaaat gaagttttaa atcaatctaa agtatatatg agtaaacttg
     5641 gtctgacagt taccaatgct taatcagtga ggcacctatc tcagcgatct gtctatttcg
     5701 ttcatccata gttgcctgac tccccgtcgt gtagataact acgatacggg agggcttacc
     5761 atctggcccc agtgctgcaa tgataccgcg agacccacgc tcaccggctc cagatttatc
     5821 agcaataaac cagccagccg gaagggccga gcgcagaagt ggtcctgcaa ctttatccgc
     5881 ctccatccag tctattaatt gttgccggga agctagagta agtagttcgc cagttaatag
     5941 tttgcgcaac gttgttacca ttactacagg catcgtggtg tcacgctcgt cgtttggtat
     6001 ggcttcattc agctccggtt cccaacgatc aaggcgagtt acatgatccc ccatgttgtg
     6061 caaaaaagcg gttagctcct tcggtcctcc gatcgttgtc agaagtaagt tggccgcagt
     6121 gttatcactc atggttatgg cagcactgca taattctctt actgtcatgc catccgtaag
     6181 atgcttttct gtgactggtg agtactcaac caagtcattc tgagaatagt gtatgcggcg
     6241 accgagttgc tcttgcccgg cgtcaatacg ggataatacc gcgccacata gcagaacttt
     6301 aaaagtgctc atcattggaa aacgttcttc ggggcgaaaa ctctcaagga tcttaccact
     6361 attgagatcc agttcgatgt aacccactcg tgcacccaac tgatcttcag catcttttac
     6421 tttcaccagc gtttctgggt gagcaaaaac aggaaggcaa aatgccgcaa aaaagggaat
     6481 aagggcgaca cggaaatgtt gaatactcat actcttcctt tttcaatatt attgaagcat
     6541 ttatcagggt tattgtctca tgagcggata catatttgaa tgtatttaga aaaataaaca
     6601 aataggggtt ccgcgcacat ttccccgaaa gatgccacct gaaattataa acgttaatat
     6661 tttgttaaaa ttcgcgttaa atttttgtta aatcagctca ttttttaacc aataggccga
     6721 aatcggaaaa atcccttata aatcaaaaga atagaccgag atagggttga gtgttgttcc
     6781 agtttggaac aagagtccac tattgaggaa cgtgaactcc agcgtcaaag ggcgaaaaac
     6841 cgtctatcgg ggcgatggcc cactacgtga accatcaccc tnnnnnnnnn nnnnnnnnnn
     6901 nnnnnnnnnn nnnnnnnnnn nnnnnnnnnn nnnnnnnnnn nnnnnnnnnn nnnnnnnnnn
     6961 nnnnnnnnnn nngnnnnnnn nnnnnnnnnn nnnnnnnnnn nnnnnnnnnn nnnnnnnnnn
     7021 nnnnnnnnnn nnnnnnnnnn nnnnnnnnnn nnnnnnnnnn nnnnnnnnnn nnnnnnnnnn
     7081 nnnnnnnnnn nnnnnnnccc attcgccatt caggctgcgc aactgttggg aagggcgatc
     7141 ggtgcgggcc tcttcgctat tacgc
//
