LOCUS       Exported 7165 bp ds-DNA circular SYN 20-JUN-2018
DEFINITION  synthetic circular DNA
ACCESSION   .
VERSION     .
KEYWORDS    1375_pAAV-U6-SA-WTmLdlrEx14-gRNA2-N22-CB-SACas9-HA-OLLAS-spA
SOURCE      synthetic DNA construct
  ORGANISM  synthetic DNA construct
REFERENCE   1 (bases 1 to 7165)
  AUTHORS   .
  TITLE     Direct Submission
  JOURNAL   Exported Wednesday, Jun 20, 2018 from SnapGene 2.8.3
            http://www.snapgene.com
COMMENT     Component Fragments #1: FRAGMENT of pZAC2.1rhEPO.36.Q-L parent
            position: from 1309 to 239 original length: 3894 molecule position:
            from 1 to 3894 Left Terminus XhoI site #1 Right Terminus BglII site
            #1 #2: FRAGMENT of pAAVNEWTBG-BI-aGAL parent position: from 5114 to
            316 original length: 896 molecule position: from 3895 to 4790 Left
            Terminus BamHI site #1 Right Terminus XhoI site #1
            http://www.informaxinc.com/
FEATURES             Location/Qualifiers
     source          1..7165
                     /organism="synthetic DNA construct"
                     /mol_type="other DNA"
     misc_feature    1..185
                     /label=ITR
                     /note="5'ITR"
     promoter        255..495
                     /label=U6 Promoter
                     /note="U6 promoter"
                     /note="RNA polymerase III promoter for human U6 snRNA"
     misc_feature    276..310
                     /note="U6ForSeq Primer"
     misc_feature    504..525
                     /note="SA-mLdlrEx14-gRNA2-N22"
     misc_feature    526..606
                     /note="sgRNA scaffold"
     misc_feature    526..539
                     /note="crRNA Direct Repeat Portion +1 to +14"
     misc_feature    540..543
                     /note="synthetic tetraloop"
     misc_feature    544..606
                     /note="TracrRNA"
     misc_feature    607
                     /note="Additional ""T"" introduced in gblock"
     misc_feature    608..629
                     /note="Cloning Site for Additional Guide RNA cassettes"
     misc_feature    630..1078
                     /note="Promoter cassette from pAAV-CB-EGFP"
     enhancer        685..810
                     /note="Partial CMV enhancer"
     misc_feature    complement(698..719)
                     /note="CBP Rev3 Primer"
     promoter        811..1031
                     /note="CB promoter"
     misc_feature    904..905
                     /note="34 bp deletion between these bases"
                     /note="gggggggggggcgcgcgccaggcggggcggggcggggcg"
     TATA_signal     1007..1014
                     /note="TATA"
     primer_bind     complement(1053..1079)
                     /note="CLONE_CB_R_NcoI"
     CDS             1088..1108
                     /codon_start=1
                     /product="nuclear localization signal of SV40 large T
                     antigen"
                     /note="SV40 NLS"
                     /translation="PKKKRKV"
     misc_feature    1133..4288
                     /note="hSaCas9"
     misc_feature    1532..1534
                     /note="K151R"
     misc_feature    3335..3337
                     /note="K752R"
     CDS             4289..4336
                     /codon_start=1
                     /product="bipartite nuclear localization signal from
                     nucleoplasmin"
                     /note="nucleoplasmin NLS"
                     /translation="KRPAATKKAGQAKKKK"
     CDS             4343..4369
                     /codon_start=1
                     /product="HA (human influenza hemagglutinin) epitope tag"
                     /note="HA"
                     /translation="YPYDVPDYA"
     misc_feature    4370..4411
                     /note="OLLAS tag"
     polyA_signal    4427..4484
                     /note="Syn PolyA"
     misc_feature    4485..4657
                     /label=ITR
                     /note="3'ITR"
     misc_feature    complement(4682..7097)
                     /label=pEMBL8 Plasmid Backbone
                     /note="pEMBL8 Plasmid Backbone"
     rep_origin      complement(4891..5479)
                     /direction=LEFT
                     /note="ori"
                     /note="high-copy-number ColE1/pMB1/pBR322/pUC origin of
                     replication"
     CDS             complement(5650..6510)
                     /codon_start=1
                     /gene="bla"
                     /product="beta-lactamase"
                     /note="AmpR"
                     /note="confers resistance to ampicillin, carbenicillin, and
                     related antibiotics"
                     /translation="MSIQHFRVALIPFFAAFCLPVFAHPETLVKVKDAEDQLGARVGYI
                     ELDLNSGKILESFRPEERFPMMSTFKVLLCGAVLSRIDAGQEQLGRRIHYSQNDLVEYS
                     PVTEKHLTDGMTVRELCSAAITMSDNTAANLLLTTIGGPKELTAFLHNMGDHVTRLDRW
                     EPELNEAIPNDERDTTMPVVMVTTLRKLLTGELLTLASRQQLIDWMEADKVAGPLLRSA
                     LPAGWFIADKSGAGERGSRGIIAALGPDGKPSRIVVIYTTGSQATMDERNRQIAEIGAS
                     LIKHW"
     promoter        complement(6511..6615)
                     /gene="bla"
                     /note="AmpR promoter"
     rep_origin      complement(6642..7097)
                     /direction=LEFT
                     /note="f1 ori"
                     /note="f1 bacteriophage origin of replication; arrow
                     indicates direction of (+) strand synthesis"
ORIGIN
        1 cagctgcgcg ctcgctcgct cactgaggcc gcccgggcaa agcccgggcg tcgggcgacc
       61 tttggtcgcc cggcctcagt gagcgagcga gcgcgcagag agggagtggc caactccatc
      121 actaggggtt ccttgtagtt aatgattaac ccgccatgct acttatctac gtagccatgc
      181 tctggtgtac aaaaaagcag gctttaaagg aaccaattca gtcgactgga tccggtacca
      241 aggtcgggca ggaagagggc ctatttccca tgattccttc atatttgcat atacgataca
      301 aggctgttag agagataatt agaattaatt tgactgtaaa cacaaagata ttagtacaaa
      361 atacgtgacg tagaaagtaa taatttcttg ggtagtttgc agttttaaaa ttatgtttta
      421 aaatggacta tcatatgctt accgtaactt gaaagtattt cgatttcttg gctttatata
      481 tcttgtggaa aggacgaaac accgggcagg cgcaggtgaa tttgggtttt agtactctgg
      541 aaacagaatc tactaaaaca aggcaaaatg ccgtgtttat ctcgtcaact tgttggcgag
      601 atttttttct agacccagct ttcaagcttg attaacccgc catgctactt atctacgtag
      661 ccatgctcta ggaagatcgg aattcgccct taagctagta tgccaagtac gccccctatt
      721 gacgtcaatg acggtaaatg gcccgcctgg cattatgccc agtacatgac cttatgggac
      781 tttcctactt ggcagtacat ctactcgagg ccacgttctg cttcactctc cccatctccc
      841 ccccctcccc acccccaatt ttgtatttat ttatttttta attattttgt gcagcgatgg
      901 gggcgagggg cggggcgggg cgaggcggag aggtgcggcg gcagccaatc agagcggcgc
      961 gctccgaaag tttcctttta tggcgaggcg gcggcggcgg cggccctata aaaagcgaag
     1021 cgcgcggcgg gcgggagcgg gatcagaatg atctgatatc atcgatgaat tcgagctcac
     1081 catggcccca aagaagaagc ggaaggtcgg tatccacgga gtcccagcag ccaagcggaa
     1141 ctacatcctg ggcctggaca tcggcatcac cagcgtgggc tacggcatca tcgactacga
     1201 gacacgggac gtgatcgatg ccggcgtgcg gctgttcaaa gaggccaacg tggaaaacaa
     1261 cgagggcagg cggagcaaga gaggcgccag aaggctgaag cggcggaggc ggcatagaat
     1321 ccagagagtg aagaagctgc tgttcgacta caacctgctg accgaccaca gcgagctgag
     1381 cggcatcaac ccctacgagg ccagagtgaa gggcctgagc cagaagctga gcgaggaaga
     1441 gttctctgcc gccctgctgc acctggccaa gagaagaggc gtgcacaacg tgaacgaggt
     1501 ggaagaggac accggcaacg agctgtccac cagagagcag atcagccgga acagcaaggc
     1561 cctggaagag aaatacgtgg ccgaactgca gctggaacgg ctgaagaaag acggcgaagt
     1621 gcggggcagc atcaacagat tcaagaccag cgactacgtg aaagaagcca aacagctgct
     1681 gaaggtgcag aaggcctacc accagctgga ccagagcttc atcgacacct acatcgacct
     1741 gctggaaacc cggcggacct actatgaggg acctggcgag ggcagcccct tcggctggaa
     1801 ggacatcaaa gaatggtacg agatgctgat gggccactgc acctacttcc ccgaggaact
     1861 gcggagcgtg aagtacgcct acaacgccga cctgtacaac gccctgaacg acctgaacaa
     1921 tctcgtgatc accagggacg agaacgagaa gctggaatat tacgagaagt tccagatcat
     1981 cgagaacgtg ttcaagcaga agaagaagcc caccctgaag cagatcgcca aagaaatcct
     2041 cgtgaacgaa gaggatatta agggctacag agtgaccagc accggcaagc ccgagttcac
     2101 caacctgaag gtgtaccacg acatcaagga cattaccgcc cggaaagaga ttattgagaa
     2161 cgccgagctg ctggatcaga ttgccaagat cctgaccatc taccagagca gcgaggacat
     2221 ccaggaagaa ctgaccaatc tgaactccga gctgacccag gaagagatcg agcagatctc
     2281 taatctgaag ggctataccg gcacccacaa cctgagcctg aaggccatca acctgatcct
     2341 ggacgagctg tggcacacca acgacaacca gatcgctatc ttcaaccggc tgaagctggt
     2401 gcccaagaag gtggacctgt cccagcagaa agagatcccc accaccctgg tggacgactt
     2461 catcctgagc cccgtcgtga agagaagctt catccagagc atcaaagtga tcaacgccat
     2521 catcaagaag tacggcctgc ccaacgacat cattatcgag ctggcccgcg agaagaactc
     2581 caaggacgcc cagaaaatga tcaacgagat gcagaagcgg aaccggcaga ccaacgagcg
     2641 gatcgaggaa atcatccgga ccaccggcaa agagaacgcc aagtacctga tcgagaagat
     2701 caagctgcac gacatgcagg aaggcaagtg cctgtacagc ctggaagcca tccctctgga
     2761 agatctgctg aacaacccct tcaactatga ggtggaccac atcatcccca gaagcgtgtc
     2821 cttcgacaac agcttcaaca acaaggtgct cgtgaagcag gaagaaaaca gcaagaaggg
     2881 caaccggacc ccattccagt acctgagcag cagcgacagc aagatcagct acgaaacctt
     2941 caagaagcac atcctgaatc tggccaaggg caagggcaga atcagcaaga ccaagaaaga
     3001 gtatctgctg gaagaacggg acatcaacag gttctccgtg cagaaagact tcatcaaccg
     3061 gaacctggtg gataccagat acgccaccag aggcctgatg aacctgctgc ggagctactt
     3121 cagagtgaac aacctggacg tgaaagtgaa gtccatcaat ggcggcttca ccagctttct
     3181 gcggcggaag tggaagttta agaaagagcg gaacaagggg tacaagcacc acgccgagga
     3241 cgccctgatc attgccaacg ccgatttcat cttcaaagag tggaagaaac tggacaaggc
     3301 caaaaaagtg atggaaaacc agatgttcga ggaaaggcag gccgagagca tgcccgagat
     3361 cgaaaccgag caggagtaca aagagatctt catcaccccc caccagatca agcacattaa
     3421 ggacttcaag gactacaagt acagccaccg ggtggacaag aagcctaata gagagctgat
     3481 taacgacacc ctgtactcca cccggaagga cgacaagggc aacaccctga tcgtgaacaa
     3541 tctgaacggc ctgtacgaca aggacaatga caagctgaaa aagctgatca acaagagccc
     3601 cgaaaagctg ctgatgtacc accacgaccc ccagacctac cagaaactga agctgattat
     3661 ggaacagtac ggcgacgaga agaatcccct gtacaagtac tacgaggaaa ccgggaacta
     3721 cctgaccaag tactccaaaa aggacaacgg ccccgtgatc aagaagatta agtattacgg
     3781 caacaaactg aacgcccatc tggacatcac cgacgactac cccaacagca gaaacaaggt
     3841 cgtgaagctg tccctgaagc cctacagatt cgacgtgtac ctggacaatg gcgtgtacaa
     3901 gttcgtgacc gtgaagaatc tggatgtgat caaaaaagaa aactactacg aagtgaatag
     3961 caagtgctat gaggaagcta agaagctgaa gaagatcagc aaccaggccg agtttatcgc
     4021 ctccttctac aacaacgatc tgatcaagat caacggcgag ctgtatagag tgatcggcgt
     4081 gaacaacgac ctgctgaacc ggatcgaagt gaacatgatc gacatcacct accgcgagta
     4141 cctggaaaac atgaacgaca agaggccccc caggatcatt aagacaatcg cctccaagac
     4201 ccagagcatt aagaagtaca gcacagacat tctgggcaac ctgtatgaag tgaaatctaa
     4261 gaagcaccct cagatcatca aaaagggcaa aaggccggcg gccacgaaaa aggccggcca
     4321 ggcaaaaaag aaaaagggat cctacccata cgatgttcca gattacgcta gcggcttcgc
     4381 caacgagctt ggacccaggt tgatgggaaa gtaagaattc ctagagcgaa taaaagatct
     4441 ttattttcat tagatctgtg tgttggtttt ttgtgtgatg cagctacgta gataagtagc
     4501 atggcgggtt aatcattaac tacaaggaac ccctagtgat ggagttggcc actccctctc
     4561 tgcgcgctcg ctcgctcact gaggccgggc gaccaaaggt cgcccgacgc ccgggctttg
     4621 cccgggcggc ctcagtgagc gagcgagcgc gcagctgcat taatgaatcg gccaacgcgc
     4681 ggggagaggc ggtttgcgta ttgggcgctc ttccgcttcc tcgctcactg actcgctgcg
     4741 ctcggtcgtt cggctgcggc gagcggtatc agctcactca aaggcggtaa tacggttatc
     4801 cacagaatca ggggataacg caggaaagaa catgtgagca aaaccgcagc aaaaggccag
     4861 gaaccgtaaa aaggccgcgt tgctggcgtt tttccatagg ctccgccccc ctgacgagca
     4921 tcacaaaaat cgacgctcaa gtcagaggtg gcgaaacccg acaggactat aaagatacca
     4981 ggcgtttccc cctggaagct ccctcgtgcg ctctcctgtt ccgaccctgc cgcttaccgg
     5041 atacctgtcc gcctttctcc cttcgggaag cgtggcgctt tctcatagct cacgctgtag
     5101 gtatctcagt tcggtgtagg tcgttcgctc caagctgggc tgtgtgcacg aaccccccgt
     5161 tcagcccgac cgctgcgcct tatccggtaa ctatcgtctt gagtccaacc cggtaagaca
     5221 cgacttatcg ccactggcag cagccactgg taacaggatt agcagagcga ggtatgtagg
     5281 cggtgctaca gagttcttga agtggtggcc taactacggc tacactagaa ggacagtatt
     5341 tggtatctgc gctctgctga agccagttac cttcggaaaa agagttggta gctcttgatc
     5401 cggcaaacaa accaccgctg gtagcggtgg tttttttgtt tgcaagcagc agattacgcg
     5461 cagaaaaaaa ggatctcaag aagatccttt gatcttttct acggggtctg acgctcagtg
     5521 gaacgaaaac tcacgttaag ggattttggt catgagatta tcaaaaagga tcttcaccta
     5581 gatcctttta aattaaaaat gaagttttaa atcaatctaa agtatatatg agtaaacttg
     5641 gtctgacagt taccaatgct taatcagtga ggcacctatc tcagcgatct gtctatttcg
     5701 ttcatccata gttgcctgac tccccgtcgt gtagataact acgatacggg agggcttacc
     5761 atctggcccc agtgctgcaa tgataccgcg agacccacgc tcaccggctc cagatttatc
     5821 agcaataaac cagccagccg gaagggccga gcgcagaagt ggtcctgcaa ctttatccgc
     5881 ctccatccag tctattaatt gttgccggga agctagagta agtagttcgc cagttaatag
     5941 tttgcgcaac gttgttacca ttactacagg catcgtggtg tcacgctcgt cgtttggtat
     6001 ggcttcattc agctccggtt cccaacgatc aaggcgagtt acatgatccc ccatgttgtg
     6061 caaaaaagcg gttagctcct tcggtcctcc gatcgttgtc agaagtaagt tggccgcagt
     6121 gttatcactc atggttatgg cagcactgca taattctctt actgtcatgc catccgtaag
     6181 atgcttttct gtgactggtg agtactcaac caagtcattc tgagaatagt gtatgcggcg
     6241 accgagttgc tcttgcccgg cgtcaatacg ggataatacc gcgccacata gcagaacttt
     6301 aaaagtgctc atcattggaa aacgttcttc ggggcgaaaa ctctcaagga tcttaccact
     6361 attgagatcc agttcgatgt aacccactcg tgcacccaac tgatcttcag catcttttac
     6421 tttcaccagc gtttctgggt gagcaaaaac aggaaggcaa aatgccgcaa aaaagggaat
     6481 aagggcgaca cggaaatgtt gaatactcat actcttcctt tttcaatatt attgaagcat
     6541 ttatcagggt tattgtctca tgagcggata catatttgaa tgtatttaga aaaataaaca
     6601 aataggggtt ccgcgcacat ttccccgaaa gatgccacct gaaattataa acgttaatat
     6661 tttgttaaaa ttcgcgttaa atttttgtta aatcagctca ttttttaacc aataggccga
     6721 aatcggaaaa atcccttata aatcaaaaga atagaccgag atagggttga gtgttgttcc
     6781 agtttggaac aagagtccac tattgaggaa cgtgaactcc agcgtcaaag ggcgaaaaac
     6841 cgtctatcgg ggcgatggcc cactacgtga accatcaccc tnnnnnnnnn nnnnnnnnnn
     6901 nnnnnnnnnn nnnnnnnnnn nnnnnnnnnn nnnnnnnnnn nnnnnnnnnn nnnnnnnnnn
     6961 nnnnnnnnnn nngnnnnnnn nnnnnnnnnn nnnnnnnnnn nnnnnnnnnn nnnnnnnnnn
     7021 nnnnnnnnnn nnnnnnnnnn nnnnnnnnnn nnnnnnnnnn nnnnnnnnnn nnnnnnnnnn
     7081 nnnnnnnnnn nnnnnnnccc attcgccatt caggctgcgc aactgttggg aagggcgatc
     7141 ggtgcgggcc tcttcgctat tacgc
//
