Features (pLannotate 1.2.2; 18 found; start..end, strand, type, name):
      1..133     -  repeat_region  AAV2 ITR (fragment): inverted terminal repeat of adeno-associated virus serotype 2 inverted
    186..203     +  protein_bind   attB1 (fragment): mutant version of attB; recombination site for the Gateway® BP reaction BP Clonase™
    255..495     +  promoter       U6 promoter: RNA polymerase III promoter for human U6 snRNA
    526..601     +  misc_RNA       Sa gRNA scaffold: guide RNA scaffold for the Staphylococcus aureus CRISPR/Cas9 system
    699..804     +  enhancer       CMV enhancer (fragment): human cytomegalovirus immediate early enhancer; contains an 18-bp deletion relative to the standard CMV enhancer
    900..1033    +  promoter       chicken β-actin promoter (fragment): No description available
   1133..4288    +  CDS            cas9: CAS9_STAAU - Experimental evidence at protein level: Swiss-Prot protein existence level 1. CRISPR (clustered regularly interspaced short palindromic repeat) is an adaptive immune system that provides protection against mobile genetic elements (viruses, transposable elements and conjugative plasmids). CRISPR clusters contain spacers, sequences complementary to antecedent mobile elements, and target invading nucleic acids. CRISPR clusters are transcribed and processed into CRISPR RNA (crRNA). In type II CRISPR systems correct processing of pre-crRNA requires a trans- encoded small RNA (tracrRNA)
   4289..4336    +  CDS            nucleoplasmin NLS: bipartite nuclear localization signal from nucleoplasmin
   4343..4369    +  CDS            3xHA (fragment): three tandem HA epitope tags
   4370..4411    +  CDS            OLLAS tag: Escherichia coli OmpF Linker and mouse Langerin fusion sequence tag (Park et al., 2008)
   4429..4477    +  polyA_signal   poly(A) signal: synthetic polyadenylation signal
   4525..4658    +  repeat_region  AAV2 ITR: inverted terminal repeat of adeno-associated virus serotype 2 inverted
   4652..4708    -  CDS            lacI (fragment): lac repressor; lacI; The lac repressor binds to the lac operator to inhibit transcription in E. coli. This inhibition can be relieved by adding lactose or isopropyl-β-D-thiogalactopyranoside (IPTG).
   4891..5479    -  rep_origin     ori: high-copy-number ColE1/pMB1/pBR322/pUC origin of replication
   5650..6510    -  CDS            AmpR: β-lactamase; bla; confers resistance to ampicillin, carbenicillin, and related antibiotics
   6511..6615    -  promoter       AmpR promoter: bla
   6668..7096    -  rep_origin     f1 ori (sequence partly withheld): f1 bacteriophage origin of replication; arrow indicates direction of (+) strand synthesis
   7101..6       -  CDS            lacZα (fragment) (across the origin): LacZα fragment of β-galactosidase; lacZ fragment
>Addgene plasmid #109311 | 1375_pAAV-U6-SA-WTmLdlrEx14-gRNA2-N22-CB-SACas9-HA-OLLAS-spA | addgene full sequence | sequence record 213053 | Addgene NGS Result
CAGCTGCGCGCTCGCTCGCTCACTGAGGCCGCCCGGGCAAAGCCCGGGCGTCGGGCGACCTTTGGTCGCC
CGGCCTCAGTGAGCGAGCGAGCGCGCAGAGAGGGAGTGGCCAACTCCATCACTAGGGGTTCCTTGTAGTT
AATGATTAACCCGCCATGCTACTTATCTACGTAGCCATGCTCTGGTGTACAAAAAAGCAGGCTTTAAAGG
AACCAATTCAGTCGACTGGATCCGGTACCAAGGTCGGGCAGGAAGAGGGCCTATTTCCCATGATTCCTTC
ATATTTGCATATACGATACAAGGCTGTTAGAGAGATAATTAGAATTAATTTGACTGTAAACACAAAGATA
TTAGTACAAAATACGTGACGTAGAAAGTAATAATTTCTTGGGTAGTTTGCAGTTTTAAAATTATGTTTTA
AAATGGACTATCATATGCTTACCGTAACTTGAAAGTATTTCGATTTCTTGGCTTTATATATCTTGTGGAA
AGGACGAAACACCGGGCAGGCGCAGGTGAATTTGGGTTTTAGTACTCTGGAAACAGAATCTACTAAAACA
AGGCAAAATGCCGTGTTTATCTCGTCAACTTGTTGGCGAGATTTTTTTCTAGACCCAGCTTTCAAGCTTG
ATTAACCCGCCATGCTACTTATCTACGTAGCCATGCTCTAGGAAGATCGGAATTCGCCCTTAAGCTAGTA
TGCCAAGTACGCCCCCTATTGACGTCAATGACGGTAAATGGCCCGCCTGGCATTATGCCCAGTACATGAC
CTTATGGGACTTTCCTACTTGGCAGTACATCTACTCGAGGCCACGTTCTGCTTCACTCTCCCCATCTCCC
CCCCCTCCCCACCCCCAATTTTGTATTTATTTATTTTTTAATTATTTTGTGCAGCGATGGGGGCGAGGGG
CGGGGCGGGGCGAGGCGGAGAGGTGCGGCGGCAGCCAATCAGAGCGGCGCGCTCCGAAAGTTTCCTTTTA
TGGCGAGGCGGCGGCGGCGGCGGCCCTATAAAAAGCGAAGCGCGCGGCGGGCGGGAGCGGGATCAGAATG
ATCTGATATCATCGATGAATTCGAGCTCACCATGGCCCCAAAGAAGAAGCGGAAGGTCGGTATCCACGGA
GTCCCAGCAGCCAAGCGGAACTACATCCTGGGCCTGGACATCGGCATCACCAGCGTGGGCTACGGCATCA
TCGACTACGAGACACGGGACGTGATCGATGCCGGCGTGCGGCTGTTCAAAGAGGCCAACGTGGAAAACAA
CGAGGGCAGGCGGAGCAAGAGAGGCGCCAGAAGGCTGAAGCGGCGGAGGCGGCATAGAATCCAGAGAGTG
AAGAAGCTGCTGTTCGACTACAACCTGCTGACCGACCACAGCGAGCTGAGCGGCATCAACCCCTACGAGG
CCAGAGTGAAGGGCCTGAGCCAGAAGCTGAGCGAGGAAGAGTTCTCTGCCGCCCTGCTGCACCTGGCCAA
GAGAAGAGGCGTGCACAACGTGAACGAGGTGGAAGAGGACACCGGCAACGAGCTGTCCACCAGAGAGCAG
ATCAGCCGGAACAGCAAGGCCCTGGAAGAGAAATACGTGGCCGAACTGCAGCTGGAACGGCTGAAGAAAG
ACGGCGAAGTGCGGGGCAGCATCAACAGATTCAAGACCAGCGACTACGTGAAAGAAGCCAAACAGCTGCT
GAAGGTGCAGAAGGCCTACCACCAGCTGGACCAGAGCTTCATCGACACCTACATCGACCTGCTGGAAACC
CGGCGGACCTACTATGAGGGACCTGGCGAGGGCAGCCCCTTCGGCTGGAAGGACATCAAAGAATGGTACG
AGATGCTGATGGGCCACTGCACCTACTTCCCCGAGGAACTGCGGAGCGTGAAGTACGCCTACAACGCCGA
CCTGTACAACGCCCTGAACGACCTGAACAATCTCGTGATCACCAGGGACGAGAACGAGAAGCTGGAATAT
TACGAGAAGTTCCAGATCATCGAGAACGTGTTCAAGCAGAAGAAGAAGCCCACCCTGAAGCAGATCGCCA
AAGAAATCCTCGTGAACGAAGAGGATATTAAGGGCTACAGAGTGACCAGCACCGGCAAGCCCGAGTTCAC
CAACCTGAAGGTGTACCACGACATCAAGGACATTACCGCCCGGAAAGAGATTATTGAGAACGCCGAGCTG
CTGGATCAGATTGCCAAGATCCTGACCATCTACCAGAGCAGCGAGGACATCCAGGAAGAACTGACCAATC
TGAACTCCGAGCTGACCCAGGAAGAGATCGAGCAGATCTCTAATCTGAAGGGCTATACCGGCACCCACAA
CCTGAGCCTGAAGGCCATCAACCTGATCCTGGACGAGCTGTGGCACACCAACGACAACCAGATCGCTATC
TTCAACCGGCTGAAGCTGGTGCCCAAGAAGGTGGACCTGTCCCAGCAGAAAGAGATCCCCACCACCCTGG
TGGACGACTTCATCCTGAGCCCCGTCGTGAAGAGAAGCTTCATCCAGAGCATCAAAGTGATCAACGCCAT
CATCAAGAAGTACGGCCTGCCCAACGACATCATTATCGAGCTGGCCCGCGAGAAGAACTCCAAGGACGCC
CAGAAAATGATCAACGAGATGCAGAAGCGGAACCGGCAGACCAACGAGCGGATCGAGGAAATCATCCGGA
CCACCGGCAAAGAGAACGCCAAGTACCTGATCGAGAAGATCAAGCTGCACGACATGCAGGAAGGCAAGTG
CCTGTACAGCCTGGAAGCCATCCCTCTGGAAGATCTGCTGAACAACCCCTTCAACTATGAGGTGGACCAC
ATCATCCCCAGAAGCGTGTCCTTCGACAACAGCTTCAACAACAAGGTGCTCGTGAAGCAGGAAGAAAACA
GCAAGAAGGGCAACCGGACCCCATTCCAGTACCTGAGCAGCAGCGACAGCAAGATCAGCTACGAAACCTT
CAAGAAGCACATCCTGAATCTGGCCAAGGGCAAGGGCAGAATCAGCAAGACCAAGAAAGAGTATCTGCTG
GAAGAACGGGACATCAACAGGTTCTCCGTGCAGAAAGACTTCATCAACCGGAACCTGGTGGATACCAGAT
ACGCCACCAGAGGCCTGATGAACCTGCTGCGGAGCTACTTCAGAGTGAACAACCTGGACGTGAAAGTGAA
GTCCATCAATGGCGGCTTCACCAGCTTTCTGCGGCGGAAGTGGAAGTTTAAGAAAGAGCGGAACAAGGGG
TACAAGCACCACGCCGAGGACGCCCTGATCATTGCCAACGCCGATTTCATCTTCAAAGAGTGGAAGAAAC
TGGACAAGGCCAAAAAAGTGATGGAAAACCAGATGTTCGAGGAAAGGCAGGCCGAGAGCATGCCCGAGAT
CGAAACCGAGCAGGAGTACAAAGAGATCTTCATCACCCCCCACCAGATCAAGCACATTAAGGACTTCAAG
GACTACAAGTACAGCCACCGGGTGGACAAGAAGCCTAATAGAGAGCTGATTAACGACACCCTGTACTCCA
CCCGGAAGGACGACAAGGGCAACACCCTGATCGTGAACAATCTGAACGGCCTGTACGACAAGGACAATGA
CAAGCTGAAAAAGCTGATCAACAAGAGCCCCGAAAAGCTGCTGATGTACCACCACGACCCCCAGACCTAC
CAGAAACTGAAGCTGATTATGGAACAGTACGGCGACGAGAAGAATCCCCTGTACAAGTACTACGAGGAAA
CCGGGAACTACCTGACCAAGTACTCCAAAAAGGACAACGGCCCCGTGATCAAGAAGATTAAGTATTACGG
CAACAAACTGAACGCCCATCTGGACATCACCGACGACTACCCCAACAGCAGAAACAAGGTCGTGAAGCTG
TCCCTGAAGCCCTACAGATTCGACGTGTACCTGGACAATGGCGTGTACAAGTTCGTGACCGTGAAGAATC
TGGATGTGATCAAAAAAGAAAACTACTACGAAGTGAATAGCAAGTGCTATGAGGAAGCTAAGAAGCTGAA
GAAGATCAGCAACCAGGCCGAGTTTATCGCCTCCTTCTACAACAACGATCTGATCAAGATCAACGGCGAG
CTGTATAGAGTGATCGGCGTGAACAACGACCTGCTGAACCGGATCGAAGTGAACATGATCGACATCACCT
ACCGCGAGTACCTGGAAAACATGAACGACAAGAGGCCCCCCAGGATCATTAAGACAATCGCCTCCAAGAC
CCAGAGCATTAAGAAGTACAGCACAGACATTCTGGGCAACCTGTATGAAGTGAAATCTAAGAAGCACCCT
CAGATCATCAAAAAGGGCAAAAGGCCGGCGGCCACGAAAAAGGCCGGCCAGGCAAAAAAGAAAAAGGGAT
CCTACCCATACGATGTTCCAGATTACGCTAGCGGCTTCGCCAACGAGCTTGGACCCAGGTTGATGGGAAA
GTAAGAATTCCTAGAGCGAATAAAAGATCTTTATTTTCATTAGATCTGTGTGTTGGTTTTTTGTGTGATG
CAGCTACGTAGATAAGTAGCATGGCGGGTTAATCATTAACTACAAGGAACCCCTAGTGATGGAGTTGGCC
ACTCCCTCTCTGCGCGCTCGCTCGCTCACTGAGGCCGGGCGACCAAAGGTCGCCCGACGCCCGGGCTTTG
CCCGGGCGGCCTCAGTGAGCGAGCGAGCGCGCAGCTGCATTAATGAATCGGCCAACGCGCGGGGAGAGGC
GGTTTGCGTATTGGGCGCTCTTCCGCTTCCTCGCTCACTGACTCGCTGCGCTCGGTCGTTCGGCTGCGGC
GAGCGGTATCAGCTCACTCAAAGGCGGTAATACGGTTATCCACAGAATCAGGGGATAACGCAGGAAAGAA
CATGTGAGCAAAAGGCCAGCAAAAGGCCAGGAACCGTAAAAAGGCCGCGTTGCTGGCGTTTTTCCATAGG
CTCCGCCCCCCTGACGAGCATCACAAAAATCGACGCTCAAGTCAGAGGTGGCGAAACCCGACAGGACTAT
AAAGATACCAGGCGTTTCCCCCTGGAAGCTCCCTCGTGCGCTCTCCTGTTCCGACCCTGCCGCTTACCGG
ATACCTGTCCGCCTTTCTCCCTTCGGGAAGCGTGGCGCTTTCTCATAGCTCACGCTGTAGGTATCTCAGT
TCGGTGTAGGTCGTTCGCTCCAAGCTGGGCTGTGTGCACGAACCCCCCGTTCAGCCCGACCGCTGCGCCT
TATCCGGTAACTATCGTCTTGAGTCCAACCCGGTAAGACACGACTTATCGCCACTGGCAGCAGCCACTGG
TAACAGGATTAGCAGAGCGAGGTATGTAGGCGGTGCTACAGAGTTCTTGAAGTGGTGGCCTAACTACGGC
TACACTAGAAGAACAGTATTTGGTATCTGCGCTCTGCTGAAGCCAGTTACCTTCGGAAAAAGAGTTGGTA
GCTCTTGATCCGGCAAACAAACCACCGCTGGTAGCGGTGGTTTTTTTGTTTGCAAGCAGCAGATTACGCG
CAGAAAAAAAGGATCTCAAGAAGATCCTTTGATCTTTTCTACGGGGTCTGACGCTCAGTGGAACGAAAAC
TCACGTTAAGGGATTTTGGTCATGAGATTATCAAAAAGGATCTTCACCTAGATCCTTTTAAATTAAAAAT
GAAGTTTTAAATCAATCTAAAGTATATATGAGTAAACTTGGTCTGACAGTTACCAATGCTTAATCAGTGA
GGCACCTATCTCAGCGATCTGTCTATTTCGTTCATCCATAGTTGCCTGACTCCCCGTCGTGTAGATAACT
ACGATACGGGAGGGCTTACCATCTGGCCCCAGTGCTGCAATGATACCGCGAGACCCACGCTCACCGGCTC
CAGATTTATCAGCAATAAACCAGCCAGCCGGAAGGGCCGAGCGCAGAAGTGGTCCTGCAACTTTATCCGC
CTCCATCCAGTCTATTAATTGTTGCCGGGAAGCTAGAGTAAGTAGTTCGCCAGTTAATAGTTTGCGCAAC
GTTGTTGCCATTGCTACAGGCATCGTGGTGTCACGCTCGTCGTTTGGTATGGCTTCATTCAGCTCCGGTT
CCCAACGATCAAGGCGAGTTACATGATCCCCCATGTTGTGCAAAAAAGCGGTTAGCTCCTTCGGTCCTCC
GATCGTTGTCAGAAGTAAGTTGGCCGCAGTGTTATCACTCATGGTTATGGCAGCACTGCATAATTCTCTT
ACTGTCATGCCATCCGTAAGATGCTTTTCTGTGACTGGTGAGTACTCAACCAAGTCATTCTGAGAATAGT
GTATGCGGCGACCGAGTTGCTCTTGCCCGGCGTCAATACGGGATAATACCGCGCCACATAGCAGAACTTT
AAAAGTGCTCATCATTGGAAAACGTTCTTCGGGGCGAAAACTCTCAAGGATCTTACCGCTGTTGAGATCC
AGTTCGATGTAACCCACTCGTGCACCCAACTGATCTTCAGCATCTTTTACTTTCACCAGCGTTTCTGGGT
GAGCAAAAACAGGAAGGCAAAATGCCGCAAAAAAGGGAATAAGGGCGACACGGAAATGTTGAATACTCAT
ACTCTTCCTTTTTCAATATTATTGAAGCATTTATCAGGGTTATTGTCTCATGAGCGGATACATATTTGAA
TGTATTTAGAAAAATAAACAAATAGGGGTTCCGCGCACATTTCCCCGAAAAGTGCCACCTAAATTGTAAG
CGTTAATATTTTGTTAAAATTCGCGTTAAATTTTTGTTAAATCAGCTCATTTTTTAACCAATAGGCCGAA
ATCGGCAAAATCCCTTATAAATCAAAAGAATAGACCGAGATAGGGTTGAGTGTTGTTCCAGTTTGGAACA
AGAGTCCACTATTAAAGAACGTGGACTCCAACGTCAAAGG
[49 nt withheld, positions 6831-6879]
T
[91 nt withheld, positions 6881-6971]
G
[124 nt withheld, positions 6973-7096]
CCCATTCGCCATTCAGGCTGCGCAACTGTTGGGAAGGGCGATCGGTGCGGGCCTCTTCGCTATTACGC
